Addgene plasmid #13378: pEGFP-C2 RanGAP
Depositing lab: Mary Dasso. Depositing organization: National Institute of Child Health and Human Development (NICHD). Publication: SUMO-1 targets RanGAP1 to kinetochores and mitotic spindles. Joseph J, Tan SH, Karpova TS, McNally JG, Dasso M. J Cell Biol. 2002 Feb 18. 156(4):595-602. 10.1083/jcb.200110109 PubMed 11854305.
Backbone
  Vector backbone: pEGFP-C2
  Backbone manufacturer: Clontech
  Backbone size w/o insert (bp): 4700
  Vector type: Mammalian Expression
  Selectable markers: Neomycin (select with G418)
Growth in bacteria
  Bacterial resistance: Kanamycin, 50 μg/mL
  Growth temperature: 37°C
  Growth strain: DH5alpha
  Copy number: High Copy
Gene/Insert
  Gene/Insert name: RanGAP (alt name: RanGAP1)
  Species: H. sapiens (human)
  Insert size (bp): 1800
  Entrez Gene: RANGAP1 (a.k.a. Fug1, RANGAP, SD)
  Promoter: CMV
  Tag / fusion protein: EGFP (N terminal on backbone)
  Cloning method: Restriction Enzyme; 5′ cloning site SmaI (not destroyed); 3′ cloning site SmaI (destroyed during cloning)
  Sequencing primers: 5′ EGFP-C; 3′ SV40pA-R
Terms and licenses: Academic/Nonprofit Terms; Industry Terms: Not Available to Industry
How to cite: pEGFP-C2 RanGAP was a gift from Mary Dasso (Addgene plasmid # 13378 ; http://n2t.net/addgene:13378 ; RRID:Addgene_13378)
