[The description below was written by a language model from this plasmid's Addgene catalogue record and pLannotate feature annotations shown in this document.]
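Description:
pEGFP-C2 RanGAP is a mammalian expression plasmid built on the Clontech pEGFP-C2 backbone, carrying human RANGAP1, the GTPase-activating protein for Ran, fused in frame to the C-terminus of EGFP. The CMV immediate early enhancer and promoter drive the fusion transcript. The EGFP coding sequence is followed by the remnant of the multiple cloning site, the roughly 1.8 kb RanGAP1 open reading frame inserted at the SmaI site, and the SV40 polyadenylation signal. The sequence-derived annotation also detects a V5 epitope sequence shortly downstream of the RanGAP1 coding region. The catalogue entry does not list this tag, and the record does not show whether it is in frame and translated or simply carried over from an earlier cloning vector.

In bacteria the plasmid replicates from a high-copy pUC-type origin, and it also has an f1 origin for single-stranded DNA production. A single NeoR/KanR (Tn5 aminoglycoside phosphotransferase) cassette serves both hosts. A bacterial promoter upstream gives kanamycin resistance in E. coli, while the SV40 early promoter and HSV TK polyadenylation signal allow G418 selection of stably transfected mammalian cells. The short ble, bGH poly(A) and large T antigen fragments in the annotation look like backbone remnants rather than functional elements.

The construct is suited to visualising RanGAP1 localisation in living or fixed mammalian cells by green fluorescence. The associated publication examined how SUMO-1 modification targets RanGAP1 to kinetochores and mitotic spindles, which is consistent with its use as a fluorescent localisation reporter during mitosis.
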