Features (pLannotate 1.2.2; 16 found; start..end, strand, type, name):
      1..204     +  promoter       CMV promoter: human cytomegalovirus (CMV) immediate early promoter
    249..965     +  CDS            EGFP: EGFP is a basic (constitutively fluorescent) green fluorescent protein published in 1996, derived from Aequorea victoria. It is reported to be a rapidly-maturing weak dimer with moderate acid sensitivity.
    971..1033    +  misc_feature   MCS: multiple cloning site
   1032..2792    +  CDS            RANGAP1: RAGP1_HUMAN - Also known as KIAA1835, SD. Experimental evidence at protein level: Swiss-Prot protein existence level 1. GTPase activator for RAN (PubMed:8146159, PubMed:8896452, PubMed:16428860). Converts cytoplasmic GTP-bound RAN to GDP-bound RAN, which is essential for RAN-mediated nuclear import and export (PubMed:8896452, PubMed:27160050). Mediates dissociation of cargo from nuclear export complexes containing XPO1, RAN and RANBP2 after nuclear export (PubMed:27160050). From Homo sapiens (Human).
   2859..2900    +  CDS            V5 tag: epitope tag from simian virus 5
   2958..3042    +  CDS            large T antigen (fragment): large T antigen from SV40 (simian virus 40)
   3065..3186    +  polyA_signal   SV40 poly(A) signal: SV40 polyadenylation signal
   3220..3648    -  rep_origin     f1 ori (sequence partly withheld): f1 bacteriophage origin of replication; arrow indicates direction of (+) strand synthesis
   3675..3779    +  promoter       AmpR promoter: bla
   3781..4138    +  promoter       SV40 promoter: SV40 enhancer and early promoter
   4173..4967    +  CDS            NeoR/KanR: aminoglycoside phosphotransferase from Tn5; aph(3')-II (or nptII); confers resistance to neomycin, kanamycin, and G418 (Geneticin®)
   4988..5140    +  CDS            ble (fragment): BLE_KLEPN - Experimental evidence at protein level: Swiss-Prot protein existence level 1. Binding protein with a strong affinity to the bleomycin family of antibiotics. Binds to CL990; an antimitotic-antibiotic compound. From Klebsiella pneumoniae.
   5199..5246    +  polyA_signal   HSV TK poly(A) signal: herpes simplex virus thymidine kinase polyadenylation signal (Cole and Stacy, 1985)
   5337..5353    -  polyA_signal   bGH poly(A) signal (fragment): bovine growth hormone polyadenylation signal
   5575..6163    +  rep_origin     ori: high-copy-number ColE1/pMB1/pBR322/pUC origin of replication
   6338..6641    +  enhancer       CMV enhancer: human cytomegalovirus immediate early enhancer
>Addgene plasmid #13378 | pEGFP-C2 RanGAP | addgene full sequence | sequence record 327709 | Addgene NGS Result
GTGATGCGGTTTTGGCAGTACATCAATGGGCGTGGATAGCGGTTTGACTCACGGGGATTTCCAAGTCTCC
ACCCCATTGACGTCAATGGGAGTTTGTTTTGGCACCAAAATCAACGGGACTTTCCAAAATGTCGTAACAA
CTCCGCCCCATTGACGCAAATGGGCGGTAGGCGTGTACGGTGGGAGGTCTATATAAGCAGAGCTGGTTTA
GTGAACCGTCAGATCCGCTAGCGCTACCGGTCGCCACCATGGTGAGCAAGGGCGAGGAGCTGTTCACCGG
GGTGGTGCCCATCCTGGTCGAGCTGGACGGCGACGTAAACGGCCACAAGTTCAGCGTGTCCGGCGAGGGC
GAGGGCGATGCCACCTACGGCAAGCTGACCCTGAAGTTCATCTGCACCACCGGCAAGCTGCCCGTGCCCT
GGCCCACCCTCGTGACCACCCTGACCTACGGCGTGCAGTGCTTCAGCCGCTACCCCGACCACATGAAGCA
GCACGACTTCTTCAAGTCCGCCATGCCCGAAGGCTACGTCCAGGAGCGCACCATCTTCTTCAAGGACGAC
GGCAACTACAAGACCCGCGCCGAGGTGAAGTTCGAGGGCGACACCCTGGTGAACCGCATCGAGCTGAAGG
GCATCGACTTCAAGGAGGACGGCAACATCCTGGGGCACAAGCTGGAGTACAACTACAACAGCCACAACGT
CTATATCATGGCCGACAAGCAGAAGAACGGCATCAAGGTGAACTTCAAGATCCGCCACAACATCGAGGAC
GGCAGCGTGCAGCTCGCCGACCACTACCAGCAGAACACCCCCATCGGCGACGGCCCCGTGCTGCTGCCCG
ACAACCACTACCTGAGCACCCAGTCCGCCCTGAGCAAAGACCCCAACGAGAAGCGCGATCACATGGTCCT
GCTGGAGTTCGTGACCGCCGCCGGGATCACTCTCGGCATGGACGAGCTGTACAAGTCCGGCCGGACTCAG
ATCTCGAGCTCAAGCTTCGAATTCTGCAGTCGACGGTACCGCGGGCCCGGGATGGCCTCGGAAGACATTG
CCAAGCTGGCAGAGACACTTGCCAAGACTCAGGTGGCCGGGGGACAGCTGAGTTTCAAAGGCAAGAGCCT
CAAACTCAACACTGCAGAAGATGCTAAAGATGTGATTAAAGAGATTGAAGACTTTGACAGCTTGGAGGCT
CTGCGTCTGGAAGGCAACACAGTGGGCGTGGAAGCCGCCAGGGTCATCGCCAAGGCCTTAGAGAAGAAGT
CGGAGTTGAAGCGCTGCCACTGGAGTGACATGTTCACGGGAAGGCTGCGGACCGAGATCCCACCAGCCCT
GATCTCACTAGGGGAAGGACTCATCACAGCTGGGGCTCAGCTGGTGGAGCTGGACTTAAGCGACAACGCA
TTCGGGCCCGACGGTGTGCAAGGCTTCGAGGCCCTGCTCAAGAGCTCAGCCTGCTTCACCCTGCAGGAAC
TCAAGCTCAACAACTGTGGCATGGGCATTGGCGGCGGCAAGATCCTGGCTGCAGCTCTGACCGAATGTCA
CCGGAAATCCAGTGCCCAAGGCAAGCCTCTGGCCCTGAAGGTCTTTGTGGCTGGCAGAAACCGTCTGGAG
AATGATGGCGCCACTGCCTTGGCAGAAGCTTTTAGGGTCATCGGGACCCTGGAGGAGGTCCACATGCCAC
AGAATGGGATCAACCACCCTGGCATCACTGCCCTGGCCCAGGCTTTCGCTGTCAACCCCCTGCTGCGGGT
CATCAACCTGAATGACAACACCTTCACTGAGAAGGGCGCCGTGGCCATGGCCGAGACCTTGAAGACCTTG
CGGCAGGTGGAGGTGATTAATTTTGGGGACTGCCTGGTGCGCTCCAAGGGTGCAGTTGCCATTGCAGATG
CCATCCGCGGCGGCCTGCCCAAGCTAAAGGAGCTGAACTTGTCATTCTGTGAGATCAAGAGGGATGCTGC
CCTGGCTGTTGCTGAGGCCATGGCAGACAAAGCTGAGCTGGAGAAGCTGGACCTGAATGGCAACACCCTG
GGAGAAGAAGGCTGTGAACAGCTTCAGGAGGTGCTGGAGGGCTTCAACATGGCCAAGGTGCTGGCGTCCC
TCAGTGATGACGAGGACGAGGAGGAGGAGGAGGAAGGAGAAGAGGAAGAAGAGGAAGCAGAAGAAGAGGA
GGAGGAAGATGAGGAAGAGGAGGAAGAAGAGGAGGAGGAGGAGGAAGAAGAGCCTCAGCAGCGAGGGCAG
GGAGAGAAGTCAGCCACGCCCTCACGGAAGATTCTGGACCCTAACACTGGGGAGCCAGCTCCCGTGCTGT
CCTCCCCACCTCCTGCAGACGTCTCCACCTTCCTGGCTTTTCCCTCTCCAGAGAAGCTGCTGCGCCTAGG
GCCCAAGAGCTCCGTGCTGATAGCCCAGCAGACTGACACGTCTGACCCCGAGAAGGTGGTCTCTGCCTTC
CTAAAGGTGTCATCTGTGTTCAAGGACGAAGCTACTGTGAGGATGGCAGTGCAGGATGCAGTAGATGCCC
TGATGCAGAAGGCTTTCAACTCCTCGTCCTTCAACTCCAACACCTTCCTCACCAGGCTCCTCGTGCACAT
GGGTCTGCTCAAGAGTGAAGACAAGGTCAAGGCCATTGCCAACCTGTACGGCCCCCTGATGGCGCTGAAC
CACATGGTGCAGCAGGACTATTTCCCCAAGGCCCTTGCACCCCTGCTGCTGGCGTTCGTGACCAAGCCCA
ACAGCGCCCTGGAATCCTGCTCCTTCGCCCGCCACAGTCTGCTGCAGACGCTGTACAAGGTCAAGGGCAA
TTCTGCAGATATCCAGCACAGTGGCGGCCGCTCGAGTCTAGAGGGCCCGCGGTTCGAAGGTAAGCCTATC
CCTAACCCTCTCCTCGGTCTCGATTCTACGCGTACCGGTCATCATCACCATCACCATTGAGTTTGGGATC
CACCGGATCTAGATAACTGATCATAATCAGCCATACCACATTTGTAGAGGTTTTACTTGCTTTAAAAAAC
CTCCCACACCTCCCCCTGAACCTGAAACATAAAATGAATGCAATTGTTGTTGTTAACTTGTTTATTGCAG
CTTATAATGGTTACAAATAAAGCAATAGCATCACAAATTTCACAAATAAAGCATTTTTTTCACTGCATTC
TAGTTGTGGTTTGTCCAAACTCATCAATGTATCTTAACGCGTAAATTGTAAGCGTTAATATTTTGTTAAA
ATTCGCGTTAAATTTTTGTTAAATCAGCTCATTTTTTAACCAATAGGCCGAAATCGGCAAAATCCCTTAT
AAATCAAAAGAATAGACCGAGATAGGGT
[37 nt withheld, positions 3319-3355]
AAAGAACGTGGACTCCAACGTCAAAGG
[49 nt withheld, positions 3383-3431]
T
[91 nt withheld, positions 3433-3523]
G
[124 nt withheld, positions 3525-3648]
CAGGTGGCACTTTTCGGGGAAATGTGCGCGGAACCCCTATTTGTTTATTTTTCTAAATACATTCAAATAT
GTATCCGCTCATGAGACAATAACCCTGATAAATGCTTCAATAATATTGAAAAAGGAAGAGTCCTGAGGCG
GAAAGAACCAGCTGTGGAATGTGTGTCAGTTAGGGTGTGGAAAGTCCCCAGGCTCCCCAGCAGGCAGAAG
TATGCAAAGCATGCATCTCAATTAGTCAGCAACCAGGTGTGGAAAGTCCCCAGGCTCCCCAGCAGGCAGA
AGTATGCAAAGCATGCATCTCAATTAGTCAGCAACCATAGTCCCGCCCCTAACTCCGCCCATCCCGCCCC
TAACTCCGCCCAGTTCCGCCCATTCTCCGCCCCATGGCTGACTAATTTTTTTTATTTATGCAGAGGCCGA
GGCCGCCTCGGCCTCTGAGCTATTCCAGAAGTAGTGAGGAGGCTTTTTTGGAGGCCTAGGCTTTTGCAAA
GATCGATCAAGAGACAGGATGAGGATCGTTTCGCATGATTGAACAAGATGGATTGCACGCAGGTTCTCCG
GCCGCTTGGGTGGAGAGGCTATTCGGCTATGACTGGGCACAACAGACAATCGGCTGCTCTGATGCCGCCG
TGTTCCGGCTGTCAGCGCAGGGGCGCCCGGTTCTTTTTGTCAAGACCGACCTGTCCGGTGCCCTGAATGA
ACTGCAAGACGAGGCAGCGCGGCTATCGTGGCTGGCCACGACGGGCGTTCCTTGCGCAGCTGTGCTCGAC
GTTGTCACTGAAGCGGGAAGGGACTGGCTGCTATTGGGCGAAGTGCCGGGGCAGGATCTCCTGTCATCTC
ACCTTGCTCCTGCCGAGAAAGTATCCATCATGGCTGATGCAATGCGGCGGCTGCATACGCTTGATCCGGC
TACCTGCCCATTCGACCACCAAGCGAAACATCGCATCGAGCGAGCACGTACTCGGATGGAAGCCGGTCTT
GTCGATCAGGATGATCTGGACGAAGAGCATCAGGGGCTCGCGCCAGCCGAACTGTTCGCCAGGCTCAAGG
CGAGCATGCCCGACGGCGAGGATCTCGTCGTGACCCATGGCGATGCCTGCTTGCCGAATATCATGGTGGA
AAATGGCCGCTTTTCTGGATTCATCGACTGTGGCCGGCTGGGTGTGGCGGACCGCTATCAGGACATAGCG
TTGGCTACCCGTGATATTGCTGAAGAGCTTGGCGGCGAATGGGCTGACCGCTTCCTCGTGCTTTACGGTA
TCGCCGCTCCCGATTCGCAGCGCATCGCCTTCTATCGCCTTCTTGACGAGTTCTTCTGAGCGGGACTCTG
GGGTTCGAAATGACCGACCAAGCGACGCCCAACCTGCCATCACGAGATTTCGATTCCACCGCCGCCTTCT
ATGAAAGGTTGGGCTTCGGAATCGTTTTCCGGGACGCCGGCTGGATGATCCTCCAGCGCGGGGATCTCAT
GCTGGAGTTCTTCGCCCACCCTAGGGGGAGGCTAACTGAAACACGGAAGGAGACAATACCGGAAGGAACC
CGCGCTATGACGGCAATAAAAAGACAGAATAAAACGCACGGTGTTGGGTCGTTTGTTCATAAACGCGGGG
TTCGGTCCCAGGGCTGGCACTCTGTCGATACCCCACCGAGACCCCATTGGGGCCAATACGCCCGCGTTTC
TTCCTTTTCCCCACCCCACCCCCCAAGTTCGGGTGAAGGCCCAGGGCTCGCAGCCAACGTCGGGGCGGCA
GGCCCTGCCATAGCCTCAGGTTACTCATATATACTTTAGATTGATTTAAAACTTCATTTTTAATTTAAAA
GGATCTAGGTGAAGATCCTTTTTGATAATCTCATGACCAAAATCCCTTAACGTGAGTTTTCGTTCCACTG
AGCGTCAGACCCCGTAGAAAAGATCAAAGGATCTTCTTGAGATCCTTTTTTTCTGCGCGTAATCTGCTGC
TTGCAAACAAAAAAACCACCGCTACCAGCGGTGGTTTGTTTGCCGGATCAAGAGCTACCAACTCTTTTTC
CGAAGGTAACTGGCTTCAGCAGAGCGCAGATACCAAATACTGTTCTTCTAGTGTAGCCGTAGTTAGGCCA
CCACTTCAAGAACTCTGTAGCACCGCCTACATACCTCGCTCTGCTAATCCTGTTACCAGTGGCTGCTGCC
AGTGGCGATAAGTCGTGTCTTACCGGGTTGGACTCAAGACGATAGTTACCGGATAAGGCGCAGCGGTCGG
GCTGAACGGGGGGTTCGTGCACACAGCCCAGCTTGGAGCGAACGACCTACACCGAACTGAGATACCTACA
GCGTGAGCTATGAGAAAGCGCCACGCTTCCCGAAGGGAGAAAGGCGGACAGGTATCCGGTAAGCGGCAGG
GTCGGAACAGGAGAGCGCACGAGGGAGCTTCCAGGGGGAAACGCCTGGTATCTTTATAGTCCTGTCGGGT
TTCGCCACCTCTGACTTGAGCGTCGATTTTTGTGATGCTCGTCAGGGGGGCGGAGCCTATGGAAAAACGC
CAGCAACGCGGCCTTTTTACGGTTCCTGGCCTTTTGCTGGCCTTTTGCTCACATGTTCTTTCCTGCGTTA
TCCCCTGATTCTGTGGATAACCGTATTACCGCCATGCATTAGTTATTAATAGTAATCAATTACGGGGTCA
TTAGTTCATAGCCCATATATGGAGTTCCGCGTTACATAACTTACGGTAAATGGCCCGCCTGGCTGACCGC
CCAACGACCCCCGCCCATTGACGTCAATAATGACGTATGTTCCCATAGTAACGCCAATAGGGACTTTCCA
TTGACGTCAATGGGTGGAGTATTTACGGTAAACTGCCCACTTGGCAGTACATCAAGTGTATCATATGCCA
AGTACGCCCCCTATTGACGTCAATGACGGTAAATGGCCCGCCTGGCATTATGCCCAGTACATGACCTTAT
GGGACTTTCCTACTTGGCAGTACATCTACGTATTAGTCATCGCTATTACCATG
