>Addgene plasmid #13378 | pEGFP-C2 RanGAP | addgene partial sequence | sequence record 19758 | EGFP-C 5'-CATGGTCCTGCTGGAGTTCGTG-3'
CTCGAGCTCAAGCTTCGAATTCTGCAGTCGACGGTACCGCGGGCCCGGGATGGCCTCGGAAGACATTGCC
AAGCTGGCAGAGACACTTGCCAAGACTCAGGTGGCCGGGGGACAGCTGAGTTTCAAAGGCAAGAGCCTCA
AACTCAACACTGCAGAAGATGCTAAAGATGTGATTAAAGAGATTGAAGACTTTGACAGCTTGGAGGCTCT
GCGTCTGGAAGGCAACACAGTGGGCGTGGAAGCCGCCAGGGTCATCGCCAAGGCCTTAGAGAAGAAGTCG
GAGTTGAAGCGCTGCCACTGGAGTGACATGTTCACGGGAAGGCTGCGGACCGAGATCCCACCAGCCCTGA
TCTCACTAGGGGAAGGACTCATCACAGCTGGGGCTCAGCTGGTGGAGCTGGACTTAAGCGACAACGCATT
CGGGCCCGACGGTGTGCAAGGCTTCGAGGCCCTGCTCAAGAGCTCAGCCTGCTTCACCCTGCAGGAACTC
AAGCTCAACAACTGTGGCATGGGCATTGGCGGCGGCAAGATCCTGGCTGCAGCTCTGACCGAATGTCACC
GGAAATCCAGTGCCCAAGGCAAGCCTCTGGCCCTGAAGGTCTTTGTGGCTGGCAGAAACCGTCTGGAGAA
TGATGGCGCCACTGCCTTGGCAGAAGCTTTTAGGGTCATCGGGACCCTGGAGGAGGTCCACATGCCACAG
AATGGGATCAACCACCCTGGCATCACTGCCCTGGCCCAGGCTTTCGCTGTCAACCCCCTGCTGCGGGTCA
TCAACCTGAATGACAACACCTTCACTGA
