>Addgene plasmid #13378 | pEGFP-C2 RanGAP | addgene partial sequence | sequence record 81646 | CMV-F 5'-CGCAAATGGGCGGTAGGCGTG-3'
GTGAACCGTCAGATCCGCTAGCGCTACCGGTCGCCACCATGGTGAGCAAGGGCGAGGAGCTGTTCACCGG
GGTGGTGCCCATCCTGGTCGAGCTGGACGGCGACGTAAACGGCCACAAGTTCAGCGTGTCCGGCGAGGGC
GAGGGCGATGCCACCTACGGCAAGCTGACCCTGAAGTTCATCTGCACCACCGGCAAGCTGCCCGTGCCCT
GGCCCACCCTCGTGACCACCCTGACCTACGGCGTGCAGTGCTTCAGCCGCTACCCCGACCACATGAAGCA
GCACGACTTCTTCAAGTCCGCCATGCCCGAAGGCTACGTCCAGGAGCGCACCATCTTCTTCAAGGACGAC
GGCAACTACAAGACCCGCGCCGAGGTGAAGTTCGAGGGCGACACCCTGGTGAACCGCATCGAGCTGAAGG
GCATCGACTTCAAGGAGGACGGCAACATCCTGGGGCACAAGCTGGAGTACAACTACAACAGCCACAACGT
CTATATCATGGCCGACAAGCAGAAGAACGGCATCAAGGTGAACTTCAAGATCCGCCACAACATCGAGGAC
GGCAGCGTGCAGCTCGCCGACCACTACCAGCAGAACACCCCCATCGGCGACGGCCCCGTGCTGCTGCCCG
ACAACCACTACCTGAGCACCCAGTCCGCCCTGAGCAAAGACCCCAACGAGAAGCGCGATCACATGGTCCT
GCTGGAGTTCGTGACCGCCGCCGGGATCACTCTCGGCATGGACGAGCTGTACAAGTCCGGCCGGACTCAG
ATCTCGAGCTCAAGCTTCGAATTCTGCAGTCGACGGTACCGCGGGCCC
