>Addgene plasmid #13378 | pEGFP-C2 RanGAP | addgene partial sequence | sequence record 81647 | SV40pA-R 5'-GAAATTTGTGATGCTATTGC-3'
AGTTAACAACAACAATTGCATTCATTTTATGTTTCAGGTTCAGGGGGAGGTGTGGGAGGTTTTTTAAAGC
AAGTAAAACCTCTACAAATGTGGTATGGCTGATTATGATCAGTTATCTAGATCCGGTGGATCCCAAACTC
AATGGTGATGGTGATGATGACCGGTACGCGTAGAATCGAGACCGAGGAGAGGGTTAGGGATAGGCTTACC
TTCGAACCGCGGGCCCTCTAGACTCGAGCGGCCGCCACTGTGCTGGATATCTGCAGAATTGCCCTTGACC
TTGTACAGCGTCTGCAGCAGACTGTGGCGGGCGAAGGAGCAGGATTCCAGGGCGCTGTTGGGCTTGGTCA
CGAACGCCAGCAGCAGGGGTGCAAGGGCCTTGGGGAAATAGTCCTGCTGCACCATGTGGTTCAGCGCCAT
CAGGGGGCCGTACAGGTTGGCAATGGCCTTGACCTTGTCTTCACTCTTGAGCAGACCCATGTGCACGAGG
AGCCTGGTGAGGAAGGTGTTGGAGTTGAAGGACGAGGAGTTGAAAGCCTTCTGCATCAGGGCATCTACTG
CATCCTGCACTGCCATCCTCACAGTAGCTTCGTCCTTGAACACAGATGACACCTTTAGGAAGGCAGAGAC
CACCTTCTCGGGGTCAGACGTGTCAGTCTGCTGGGCTATCAGCACGGAGCTCTTGGGCCCTAGGCGCAGC
AGCTTCTCTGGAGAGGGAAAAGCCAGGAAGGTGGAGACGTCTGCAGGAGGTGGGGAGGACAGCACGGGAG
CTGGCTCCCCAGTGTTAGGGTCCAGAATCTTCCGTGAGGGCGTGGCTGACTTCTCTCCCTGCCCTCGCTG
CTGAGGCTCTTCTTCCTCCTCCTCCTCCTCTTCTTCCTCCTCTTCC
